Addgene plasmid #143902: TFORF1016
Purpose: Lentiviral vector for overexpressing transcription factor ORFs with unique 24-bp barcodes. Barcodes facilitate identification of transcription factors in pooled screens.
Depositing lab: Feng Zhang. Depositing organization: Broad Institute. Publication: A transcription factor atlas of directed differentiation. Joung J, Ma S, Tay T, Geiger-Schuller KR, Kirchgatterer PC, Verdine VK, Guo B, Arias-Garcia MA, Allen WE, Singh A, Kuksenko O, Abudayyeh OO, Gootenberg JS, Fu Z, Macrae RK, Buenrostro JD, Regev A, Zhang F. Cell. 2023 Jan 5;186(1):209-229.e26. doi: 10.1016/j.cell.2022.11.026. PubMed 36608654.
Backbone
  Vector backbone: pLX_TRC317
  Backbone manufacturer: Broad Institute Genetic Perturbation Platform
  Backbone size w/o insert (bp): 8264
  Vector type: Mammalian Expression, Lentiviral
  Selectable markers: Puromycin
Growth in bacteria
  Bacterial resistance: Ampicillin, 100 μg/mL
  Growth temperature: 37°C
  Growth strain: NEB Stable
  Copy number: High Copy
Gene/Insert
  Gene/Insert name: ZNF549
  Species: H. sapiens (human)
  Insert size (bp): 1985
  Entrez Gene: ZNF549 (a.k.a. FLJ34917)
  Promoter: EF1a
  Cloning method: Unknown
  Sequencing primers: 5′ GGGTGGAGACTGAAGTTAGGCCAG; 3′ CACATAGCGTAAAAGGAGCAACATAG
Terms and licenses: Academic/Nonprofit Terms; Industry Terms: Not Available to Industry
Depositor comments: NM_153263,ENST00000240719 . The transcription factor ORF portion of this plasmid was synthesized by Genewiz. Please test multiple small colonies in case of plasmid recombination. To make this collection available in a timely manner, a portion of this collection was not fully sequenced by Addgene. If an Addgene verified full plasmid sequence is not available, please contact us prior to placing an order to request the full sequence.
How to cite: TFORF1016 was a gift from Feng Zhang (Addgene plasmid # 143902 ; http://n2t.net/addgene:143902 ; RRID:Addgene_143902)
