[The description below was written by a language model from this plasmid's Addgene catalogue record and pLannotate feature annotations shown in this document.]
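Description:
TFORF1016 is a lentiviral mammalian expression plasmid built on the pLX_TRC317 backbone. It carries the human zinc-finger gene ZNF549 as one member of a barcoded transcription factor ORF collection. It is propagated in E. coli through a high-copy ColE1/pUC-type origin with ampicillin selection (AmpR). The backbone also retains an f1 origin, lac promoter/operator remnants and T7/T3 promoter sites. The depositor notes that the plasmid can recombine, as is common for LTR-containing vectors.

The viral portion has a third-generation, self-inactivating layout. An RSV promoter drives a truncated HIV-1 5' LTR, followed by the Ψ packaging signal with a partial gag sequence, the RRE for Rev-dependent nuclear export, a cPPT/CTS element, and a ΔU3 3' LTR followed by an SV40 poly(A) signal. Two expression units sit between the LTRs. An SV40 early promoter/origin region drives puromycin N-acetyltransferase, which allows selection of transduced cells. Downstream, the EF-1α promoter drives the synthesized ZNF549 ORF, and a WPRE after the insert enhances transcript stability and expression.

The automated annotation labels only part of the roughly 2 kb insert region as ZNF549. The short "CCR5TC" and "U6 promoter" fragments beyond it are probably spurious matches, the first likely reflecting zinc-finger repeat similarity. The catalogue entry describes a unique 24-bp barcode, but the feature table does not annotate it, so its position is not stated.

The construct is intended for constitutive overexpression of ZNF549 after lentiviral delivery. It is particularly suited to pooled screens, where the barcode identifies which transcription factor each cell received, as in directed-differentiation studies.
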