Features (pLannotate 1.2.2; 32 found; start..end, strand, type, name):
      5..231     +  promoter       RSV promoter: Rous sarcoma virus enhancer/promoter
    232..412     +  LTR            5' LTR (truncated): truncated 5' long terminal repeat (LTR) from HIV-1
    459..584     +  misc_feature   HIV-1 Ψ: packaging signal of human immunodeficiency virus type 1
    568..931     +  CDS            HIV-1 gag (fragment): gag protein from human immunodeficiency virus 1; gag
   1077..1310    +  misc_feature   RRE: The Rev response element (RRE) of HIV-1 allows for Rev-dependent mRNA export from the nucleus to the cytoplasm.
   1687..1713    +  CDS            Rev (fragment): human immunodeficiency virus 1 (HIV-1) Rev protein; rev; enhances nuclear export of unspliced and incompletely spliced viral mRNAs
   1720..1743    +  promoter       SV40 promoter (fragment): SV40 early promoter
   1744..1815    +  promoter       SV40 promoter (fragment): SV40 enhancer and early promoter
   1839..1974    +  rep_origin     SV40 ori: SV40 origin of replication
   2020..2616    +  CDS            PuroR (fragment): puromycin N-acetyltransferase; pac from Streptomyces; confers resistance to puromycin
   2665..2782    +  misc_feature   cPPT/CTS: central polypurine tract and central termination sequence of HIV-1
   2847..2913    +  CDS            small t antigen (fragment): SV40 (simian virus 40) small t antigen
   2920..4098    +  promoter       EF-1α promoter: strong constitutive promoter for human elongation factor EF-1α
   4115..5212    +  CDS            ZNF549 (fragment): ZN549_HUMAN - Experimental evidence at protein level: Swiss-Prot protein existence level 1. May be involved in transcriptional regulation. From Homo sapiens (Human).
   5893..5910    +  CDS            CCR5TC (fragment): zinc-finger domain from the CCR5-224 (+) zinc-finger nuclease that recognizes the left half-site target sequence in the human CCR5 gene (Perez et al., 2008; Gross et al., 2013)
   6011..6064    +  promoter       U6 promoter (fragment): RNA polymerase III promoter for human U6 snRNA
   6106..6694    +  misc_feature   WPRE: woodchuck hepatitis virus posttranscriptional regulatory element
   6745..6764    +  misc_feature   cPPT/CTS (fragment): central polypurine tract and central termination sequence of HIV-1
   6766..6999    +  LTR            3' LTR (ΔU3): self-inactivating 3' long terminal repeat (LTR) from HIV-1
   7077..7198    +  polyA_signal   SV40 poly(A) signal: SV40 polyadenylation signal
   7238..7373    +  rep_origin     SV40 ori: SV40 origin of replication
   7394..7412    -  promoter       T7 promoter: promoter for bacteriophage T7 RNA polymerase
   7420..7575    +  CDS            lacZα (fragment): LacZα fragment of β-galactosidase; lacZ fragment
   7580..8008    +  rep_origin     f1 ori (sequence partly withheld): f1 bacteriophage origin of replication; arrow indicates direction of (+) strand synthesis
   8061..8165    +  promoter       AmpR promoter: bla
   8166..9026    +  CDS            AmpR: β-lactamase; bla; confers resistance to ampicillin, carbenicillin, and related antibiotics
   9197..9785    +  rep_origin     ori: high-copy-number ColE1/pMB1/pBR322/pUC origin of replication
   9968..10060   +  CDS            lacI (fragment): lac repressor; lacI; The lac repressor binds to the lac operator to inhibit transcription in E. coli. This inhibition can be relieved by adding lactose or isopropyl-β-D-thiogalactopyranoside (IPTG).
  10073..10094   +  protein_bind   CAP binding site: CAP binding activates transcription in the presence of cAMP. E. coli catabolite activator protein
  10109..10139   +  promoter       lac promoter: promoter for the E. coli lac operon
  10147..10163   +  protein_bind   lac operator: The lac repressor binds to the lac operator to inhibit transcription in E. coli. This inhibition can be relieved by adding lactose or isopropyl-β-D-thiogalactopyranoside (IPTG). lac repressor encoded by lacI
  10208..10226   +  promoter       T3 promoter: promoter for bacteriophage T3 RNA polymerase
>Addgene plasmid #143902 | TFORF1016 | addgene full sequence | sequence record 404568 | Addgene NGS Result
TTAATGTAGTCTTATGCAATACTCTTGTAGTCTTGCAACATGGTAACGATGAGTTAGCAACATGCCTTAC
AAGGAGAGAAAAAGCACCGTGCATGCCGATTGGTGGAAGTAAGGTGGTACGATCGTGCCTTATTAGGAAG
GCAACAGACGGGTCTGACATGGATTGGACGAACCACTGAATTGCCGCATTGCAGAGATATTGTATTTAAG
TGCCTAGCTCGATACATAAACGGGTCTCTCTGGTTAGACCAGATCTGAGCCTGGGAGCTCTCTGGCTAAC
TAGGGAACCCACTGCTTAAGCCTCAATAAAGCTTGCCTTGAGTGCTTCAAGTAGTGTGTGCCCGTCTGTT
GTGTGACTCTGGTAACTAGAGATCCCTCAGACCCTTTTAGTCAGTGTGGAAAATCTCTAGCAGTGGCGCC
CGAACAGGGACTTGAAAGCGAAAGGGAAACCAGAGGAGCTCTCTCGACGCAGGACTCGGCTTGCTGAAGC
GCGCACGGCAAGAGGCGAGGGGCGGCGACTGGTGAGTACGCCAAAAATTTTGACTAGCGGAGGCTAGAAG
GAGAGAGATGGGTGCGAGAGCGTCAGTATTAAGCGGGGGAGAATTAGATCGCGATGGGAAAAAATTCGGT
TAAGGCCAGGGGGAAAGAAAAAATATAAATTAAAACATATAGTATGGGCAAGCAGGGAGCTAGAACGATT
CGCAGTTAATCCTGGCCTGTTAGAAACATCAGAAGGCTGTAGACAAATACTGGGACAGCTACAACCATCC
CTTCAGACAGGATCAGAAGAACTTAGATCATTATATAATACAGTAGCAACCCTCTATTGTGTGCATCAAA
GGATAGAGATAAAAGACACCAAGGAAGCTTTAGACAAGATAGAGGAAGAGCAAAACAAAAGTAAGACCAC
CGCACAGCAAGCGGCCGCTGATCTTCAGACCTGGAGGAGGAGATATGAGGGACAATTGGAGAAGTGAATT
ATATAAATATAAAGTAGTAAAAATTGAACCATTAGGAGTAGCACCCACCAAGGCAAAGAGAAGAGTGGTG
CAGAGAGAAAAAAGAGCAGTGGGAATAGGAGCTTTGTTCCTTGGGTTCTTGGGAGCAGCAGGAAGCACTA
TGGGCGCAGCGTCAATGACGCTGACGGTACAGGCCAGACAATTATTGTCTGGTATAGTGCAGCAGCAGAA
CAATTTGCTGAGGGCTATTGAGGCGCAACAGCATCTGTTGCAACTCACAGTCTGGGGCATCAAGCAGCTC
CAGGCAAGAATCCTGGCTGTGGAAAGATACCTAAAGGATCAACAGCTCCTGGGGATTTGGGGTTGCTCTG
GAAAACTCATTTGCACCACTGCTGTGCCTTGGAATGCTAGTTGGAGTAATAAATCTCTGGAACAGATTTG
GAATCACACGACCTGGATGGAGTGGGACAGAGAAATTAACAATTACACAAGCTTAATACACTCCTTAATT
GAAGAATCGCAAAACCAGCAAGAAAAGAATGAACAAGAATTATTGGAATTAGATAAATGGGCAAGTTTGT
GGAATTGGTTTAACATAACAAATTGGCTGTGGTATATAAAATTATTCATAATGATAGTAGGAGGCTTGGT
AGGTTTAAGAATAGTTTTTGCTGTACTTTCTATAGTGAATAGAGTTAGGCAGGGATATTCACCATTATCG
TTTCAGACCCACCTCCCAACCCCGAGGGGACCCATGCATTGCATCTCAATTAGTCAGCAACCAGGTGTGG
AAAGTCCCCAGGCTCCCCAGCAGGCAGAAGTATGCAAAGCATGCGTCTCAATTAGTCAGCAACCATAGTC
CCGCCCCTAACTCCGCCCATCCCGCCCCTAACTCCGCCCAGTTCCGCCCATTCTCCGCCCCATGGCTGAC
TAATTTTTTTTATTTATGCAGAGGCCGAGGCCGCCTCGGCCTCTGAGCTATTCCAGAAGTAGTGAGGAGG
CTTTTTTGGAGGCCTAGGCTTTTGCAAAAAGCTTTCTAGAGGTACCACCGGAGCTTACCATGACCGAGTA
CAAGCCCACGGTGCGCCTCGCCACCCGCGACGACGTCCCCAGGGCCGTACGCACCCTCGCCGCCGCGTTC
GCCGACTACCCCGCCACGCGCCACACCGTCGATCCGGACCGCCACATCGAGCGGGTCACCGAGCTGCAAG
AACTCTTCCTCACGCGCGTCGGGCTCGACATCGGCAAGGTGTGGGTCGCGGACGACGGCGCCGCCGTGGC
GGTCTGGACCACGCCGGAGAGCGTCGAAGCGGGGGCGGTGTTCGCCGAGATCGGCCCGCGCATGGCCGAG
TTGAGCGGTTCCCGGCTGGCCGCGCAGCAACAGATGGAAGGCCTCCTGGCGCCGCACCGGCCCAAGGAGC
CCGCGTGGTTCCTGGCCACCGTCGGCGTCTCGCCCGACCACCAGGGCAAGGGTCTGGGCAGCGCCGTCGT
GCTCCCCGGAGTGGAGGCGGCCGAGCGCGCCGGGGTGCCCGCCTTCCTGGAGACCTCCGCGCCCCGCAAC
CTCCCCTTCTACGAGCGGCTCGGCTTCACCGTCACCGCCGACGTCGAGGTGCCCGAAGGACCGCGCACCT
GGTGCATGACCCGCAAGCCCGGTGCCAGTTAACGAATTCTAGATCTTGAGACAAATGGCAGTATTCATCC
ACAATTTTAAAAGAAAAGGGGGGATTGGGGGGTACAGTGCAGGGGAAAGAATAGTAGACATAATAGCAAC
AGACATACAAACTAAAGAATTACAAAAACAAATTACAAAAATTCAAAATTTTCGGGTTTATTACAGGGAC
AGCAGAGATCCACTTTGGCGCCGGCTCGAGGCCTGCAGGTGCAAAGATGGATAAAGTTTTAAACAGAGAG
GAATCTTTGCAGCTAATGGACCTTCTAGGTCTTGAAAGGAGTGGGAATTGGCTCCGGTGCCCGTCAGTGG
GCAGAGCGCACATCGCCCACAGTCCCCGAGAAGTTGGGGGGAGGGGTCGGCAATTGAACCGGTGCCTAGA
GAAGGTGGCGCGGGGTAAACTGGGAAAGTGATGTCGTGTACTGGCTCCGCCTTTTTCCCGAGGGTGGGGG
AGAACCGTATATAAGTGCAGTAGTCGCCGTGAACGTTCTTTTTCGCAACGGGTTTGCCGCCAGAACACAG
GTAAGTGCCGTGTGTGGTTCCCGCGGGCCTGGCCTCTTTACGGGTTATGGCCCTTGCGTGCCTTGAATTA
CTTCCACCTGGCTGCAGTACGTGATTCTTGATCCCGAGCTTCGGGTTGGAAGTGGGTGGGAGAGTTCGAG
GCCTTGCGCTTAAGGAGCCCCTTCGCCTCGTGCTTGAGTTGAGGCCTGGCCTGGGCGCTGGGGCCGCCGC
GTGCGAATCTGGTGGCACCTTCGCGCCTGTCTCGCTGCTTTCGATAAGTCTCTAGCCATTTAAAATTTTT
GATGACCTGCTGCGACGCTTTTTTTCTGGCAAGATAGTCTTGTAAATGCGGGCCAAGATCTGCACACTGG
TATTTCGGTTTTTGGGGCCGCGGGCGGCGACGGGGCCCGTGCGTCCCAGCGCACATGTTCGGCGAGGCGG
GGCCTGCGAGCGCGGCCACCGAGAATCGGACGGGGGTAGTCTCAAGCTGGCCGGCCTGCTCTGGTGCCTG
GCCTCGCGCCGCCGTGTATCGCCCCGCCCTGGGCGGCAAGGCTGGCCCGGTCGGCACCAGTTGCGTGAGC
GGAAAGATGGCCGCTTCCCGGCCCTGCTGCAGGGAGCTCAAAATGGAGGACGCGGCGCTCGGGAGAGCGG
GCGGGTGAGTCACCCACACAAAGGAAAAGGGCCTTTCCGTCCTCAGCCGTCGCTTCATGTGACTCCACGG
AGTACCGGGCGCCGTCCAGGCACCTCGATTAGTTCTCGAGCTTTTGGAGTACGTCGTCTTTAGGTTGGGG
GGAGGGGTTTTATGCGATGGAGTTTCCCCACACTGAGTGGGTGGAGACTGAAGTTAGGCCAGCTTGGCAC
TTGATGTAATTCTCCTTGGAATTTGCCCTTTTTGAGTTTGGATCTTGGTTCATTCTCAAGCCTCAGACAG
TGGTTCAAAGTTTTTTTCTTCCATTTCAGGTGTCGTGAGGCTAGCACCGCCACCATGGCCGAGGCAGCGC
TAGTGATTACGCCGCAGGGCCATGTGACCTTTGAGGATATTGCTGTGTACTTCTCCCAGGAGGAGTGGGG
CCTCCTTGATGAAGCTCAAAGGTGCCTGTATCATGATGTGATGCTGGAGAACTTTTCGCTTATGGCCTCA
GTAGGTTGTTTGCATGGAATAGAGGCTGAGGAGGCCCCTTCTGAGCAGACTCTTTCTGCGCAAGGAGTGT
CACAGGCCAGGACTCCAAAGCTAGGTCCTTCCATCCCAAATGCTCATTCTTGTGAGATGTGTATCCTGGT
CATGAAAGACATTTTGTACCTCAGTGAGCATCAGGGGACACTTCCCTGGCAGAAACCTTATACGTCTGTG
GCCAGTGGGAAATGGTTTTCATTTGGTTCTAACCTGCAACAGCACCAGAACCAGGACAGTGGAGAGAAAC
ACATCAGAAAGGAGGAGAGCAGTGCCTTGCTTCTGAATAGCTGCAAAATTCCTCTGTCAGACAATCTTTT
CCCATGCAAAGATGTTGAGAAGGATTTTCCAACCATCCTGGGCCTTCTCCAACACCAGACCACCCACAGC
AGACAAGAGTATGCACATAGAAGCAGGGAGACCTTTCAACAAAGACGTTACAAATGTGAGCAAGTTTTCA
ATGAGAAAGTTCATGTTACTGAGCATCAGAGAGTCCACACTGGAGAAAAAGCTTATAAGCGTAGGGAATA
TGGGAAATCCTTGAACTCTAAATACTTATTTGTTGAACACCAGAGAACCCATAATGCAGAAAAGCCTTAT
GTGTGCAATATATGTGGGAAATCATTCCTCCATAAACAAACACTCGTTGGGCACCAGCAGAGAATTCACA
CTAGAGAAAGGTCTTATGTGTGCATCGAATGTGGGAAATCCTTGAGCTCCAAATACTCACTTGTGGAACA
CCAGAGAACCCATAATGGAGAAAAGCCTTATGTGTGCAATGTATGTGGGAAATCATTCCGCCACAAACAA
ACATTTGTTGGCCATCAGCAGAGAATCCACACTGGAGAGAGGCCTTATGTGTGTATGGAATGTGGGAAAT
CTTTTATTCATTCCTATGACCGCATTCGACACCAGAGAGTTCACACTGGAGAAGGGGCTTATCAGTGCAG
TGAATGTGGGAAATCCTTCATATACAAACAGTCACTTCTTGATCACCATAGAATCCACACGGGAGAAAGG
CCTTATGAGTGCAAAGAATGTGGGAAGGCCTTCATTCACAAAAAAAGACTTCTTGAGCACCAGAGAATTC
ATACTGGAGAAAAGCCTTATGTGTGCATCATATGTGGGAAATCATTTATCCGCTCGTCTGACTACATGCG
ACACCAGAGAATTCACACTGGAGAAAGGGCTTATGAATGCAGTGACTGTGGGAAAGCCTTCATCTCCAAA
CAAACACTTCTTAAGCATCACAAAATCCACACTAGAGAAAGGCCTTATGAATGCAGTGAATGTGGAAAAG
GCTTCTACCTTGAGGTTAAACTTCTTCAGCACCAAAGAATCCATACTAGAGAACAACTTTGTGAGTGCAA
TGAATGTGGAAAAGTCTTCAGCCACCAAAAAAGACTTCTTGAGCACCAGAAAGTTCACACTGGCGAAAAG
CCCTGTGAGTGCAGTGAATGTGGGAAATGCTTTAGACACCGCACCAGCCTCATTCAACACCAGAAAGTTC
ACAGTGGAGAGAGGCCTTATAACTGCACTGCATGTGAGAAGGCCTTTATCTATAAAAACAAACTTGTTGA
GCATCAGCGAATCCACACCGGAGAAAAGCCGTATGAATGTGGTAAATGTGGGAAAGCCTTCAACAAAAGA
TATTCCCTTGTCAGGCACCAGAAGGTACATATAACAGAAGAGCCCTAGTAATGAACTAGTCCGTAACTTG
AAAGTATTTCGATTTCTTGGCTTTATATATCTTGTGGAAAGGACGACGCTATTTACGACTAGACCGTGGA
ACGCGTTAAGTCGACAATCAACCTCTGGATTACAAAATTTGTGAAAGATTGACTGGTATTCTTAACTATG
TTGCTCCTTTTACGCTATGTGGATACGCTGCTTTAATGCCTTTGTATCATGCTATTGCTTCCCGTATGGC
TTTCATTTTCTCCTCCTTGTATAAATCCTGGTTGCTGTCTCTTTATGAGGAGTTGTGGCCCGTTGTCAGG
CAACGTGGCGTGGTGTGCACTGTGTTTGCTGACGCAACCCCCACTGGTTGGGGCATTGCCACCACCTGTC
AGCTCCTTTCCGGGACTTTCGCTTTCCCCCTCCCTATTGCCACGGCGGAACTCATCGCCGCCTGCCTTGC
CCGCTGCTGGACAGGGGCTCGGCTGTTGGGCACTGACAATTCCGTGGTGTTGTCGGGGAAATCATCGTCC
TTTCCTTGGCTGCTCGCCTGTGTTGCCACCTGGATTCTGCGCGGGACGTCCTTCTGCTACGTCCCTTCGG
CCCTCAATCCAGCGGACCTTCCTTCCCGCGGCCTGCTGCCGGCTCTGCGGCCTCTTCCGCGTCTTCGCCT
TCGCCCTCAGACGAGTCGGATCTCCCTTTGGGCCGCCTCCCCGCGTCGACTTTAAGACCAATGACTTACA
AGGCAGCTGTAGATCTTAGCCACTTTTTAAAAGAAAAGGGGGGACTGGAAGGGCTAATTCACTCCCAACG
AAGACAAGATCTGCTTTTTGCTTGTACTGGGTCTCTCTGGTTAGACCAGATCTGAGCCTGGGAGCTCTCT
GGCTAACTAGGGAACCCACTGCTTAAGCCTCAATAAAGCTTGCCTTGAGTGCTTCAAGTAGTGTGTGCCC
GTCTGTTGTGTGACTCTGGTAACTAGAGATCCCTCAGACCCTTTTAGTCAGTGTGGAAAATCTCTAGCAG
TACGTATAGTAGTTCATGTCATCTTATTATTCAGTATTTATAACTTGCAAAGAAATGAATATCAGAGAGT
GAGAGGAACTTGTTTATTGCAGCTTATAATGGTTACAAATAAAGCAATAGCATCACAAATTTCACAAATA
AAGCATTTTTTTCACTGCATTCTAGTTGTGGTTTGTCCAAACTCATCAATGTATCTTATCATGTCTGGCT
CTAGCTATCCCGCCCCTAACTCCGCCCATCCCGCCCCTAACTCCGCCCAGTTCCGCCCATTCTCCGCCCC
ATGGCTGACTAATTTTTTTTATTTATGCAGAGGCCGAGGCCGCCTCGGCCTCTGAGCTATTCCAGAAGTA
GTGAGGAGGCTTTTTTGGAGGCCTAGGGACGTACCCAATTCGCCCTATAGTGAGTCGTATTACGCGCGCT
CACTGGCCGTCGTTTTACAACGTCGTGACTGGGAAAACCCTGGCGTTACCCAACTTAATCGCCTTGCAGC
ACATCCCCCTTTCGCCAGCTGGCGTAATAGCGAAGAGGCCCGCACCGATCGCCCTTCCCAACAGTTGCGC
AGCCTGAATGGCGAATGGG
[124 nt withheld, positions 7580-7703]
C
[91 nt withheld, positions 7705-7795]
A
[49 nt withheld, positions 7797-7845]
CCTTTGACGTTGGAGTCCACGTTCTTT
[37 nt withheld, positions 7873-7909]
ACCCTATCTCGGTCTATTCTTTTGATTTATAAGGGATTTTGCCGATTTCGGCCTATTGGTTAAAAAATGA
GCTGATTTAACAAAAATTTAACGCGAATTTTAACAAAATATTAACGCTTACAATTTAGGTGGCACTTTTC
GGGGAAATGTGCGCGGAACCCCTATTTGTTTATTTTTCTAAATACATTCAAATATGTATCCGCTCATGAG
ACAATAACCCTGATAAATGCTTCAATAATATTGAAAAAGGAAGAGTATGAGTATTCAACATTTCCGTGTC
GCCCTTATTCCCTTTTTTGCGGCATTTTGCCTTCCTGTTTTTGCTCACCCAGAAACGCTGGTGAAAGTAA
AAGATGCTGAAGATCAGTTGGGTGCACGAGTGGGTTACATCGAACTGGATCTCAACAGCGGTAAGATCCT
TGAGAGTTTTCGCCCCGAAGAACGTTTTCCAATGATGAGCACTTTTAAAGTTCTGCTATGTGGCGCGGTA
TTATCCCGTATTGACGCCGGGCAAGAGCAACTCGGTCGCCGCATACACTATTCTCAGAATGACTTGGTTG
AGTACTCACCAGTCACAGAAAAGCATCTTACGGATGGCATGACAGTAAGAGAATTATGCAGTGCTGCCAT
AACCATGAGTGATAACACTGCGGCCAACTTACTTCTGACAACGATCGGAGGACCGAAGGAGCTAACCGCT
TTTTTGCACAACATGGGGGATCATGTAACTCGCCTTGATCGTTGGGAACCGGAGCTGAATGAAGCCATAC
CAAACGACGAGCGTGACACCACGATGCCTGTAGCAATGGCAACAACGTTGCGCAAACTATTAACTGGCGA
ACTACTTACTCTAGCTTCCCGGCAACAATTAATAGACTGGATGGAGGCGGATAAAGTTGCAGGACCACTT
CTGCGCTCGGCCCTTCCGGCTGGCTGGTTTATTGCTGATAAATCTGGAGCCGGTGAGCGTGGGTCTCGCG
GTATCATTGCAGCACTGGGGCCAGATGGTAAGCCCTCCCGTATCGTAGTTATCTACACGACGGGGAGTCA
GGCAACTATGGATGAACGAAATAGACAGATCGCTGAGATAGGTGCCTCACTGATTAAGCATTGGTAACTG
TCAGACCAAGTTTACTCATATATACTTTAGATTGATTTAAAACTTCATTTTTAATTTAAAAGGATCTAGG
TGAAGATCCTTTTTGATAATCTCATGACCAAAATCCCTTAACGTGAGTTTTCGTTCCACTGAGCGTCAGA
CCCCGTAGAAAAGATCAAAGGATCTTCTTGAGATCCTTTTTTTCTGCGCGTAATCTGCTGCTTGCAAACA
AAAAAACCACCGCTACCAGCGGTGGTTTGTTTGCCGGATCAAGAGCTACCAACTCTTTTTCCGAAGGTAA
CTGGCTTCAGCAGAGCGCAGATACCAAATACTGTTCTTCTAGTGTAGCCGTAGTTAGGCCACCACTTCAA
GAACTCTGTAGCACCGCCTACATACCTCGCTCTGCTAATCCTGTTACCAGTGGCTGCTGCCAGTGGCGAT
AAGTCGTGTCTTACCGGGTTGGACTCAAGACGATAGTTACCGGATAAGGCGCAGCGGTCGGGCTGAACGG
GGGGTTCGTGCACACAGCCCAGCTTGGAGCGAACGACCTACACCGAACTGAGATACCTACAGCGTGAGCT
ATGAGAAAGCGCCACGCTTCCCGAAGGGAGAAAGGCGGACAGGTATCCGGTAAGCGGCAGGGTCGGAACA
GGAGAGCGCACGAGGGAGCTTCCAGGGGGAAACGCCTGGTATCTTTATAGTCCTGTCGGGTTTCGCCACC
TCTGACTTGAGCGTCGATTTTTGTGATGCTCGTCAGGGGGGCGGAGCCTATGGAAAAACGCCAGCAACGC
GGCCTTTTTACGGTTCCTGGCCTTTTGCTGGCCTTTTGCTCACATGTTCTTTCCTGCGTTATCCCCTGAT
TCTGTGGATAACCGTATTACCGCCTTTGAGTGAGCTGATACCGCTCGCCGCAGCCGAACGACCGAGCGCA
GCGAGTCAGTGAGCGAGGAAGCGGAAGAGCGCCCAATACGCAAACCGCCTCTCCCCGCGCGTTGGCCGAT
TCATTAATGCAGCTGGCACGACAGGTTTCCCGACTGGAAAGCGGGCAGTGAGCGCAACGCAATTAATGTG
AGTTAGCTCACTCATTAGGCACCCCAGGCTTTACACTTTATGCTTCCGGCTCGTATGTTGTGTGGAATTG
TGAGCGGATAACAATTTCACACAGGAAACAGCTATGACCATGATTACGCCAAGCGCGCAATTAACCCTCA
CTAAAGGGAACAAAAGCTGGAGCTGCAAGC
