>Addgene plasmid #143902 | TFORF1016 | depositor partial sequence | sequence record 283833 | Insert
ACCGCCACCATGGCCGAGGCAGCGCTAGTGATTACGCCGCAGGGCCATGTGACCTTTGAGGATATTGCTG
TGTACTTCTCCCAGGAGGAGTGGGGCCTCCTTGATGAAGCTCAAAGGTGCCTGTATCATGATGTGATGCT
GGAGAACTTTTCGCTTATGGCCTCAGTAGGTTGTTTGCATGGAATAGAGGCTGAGGAGGCCCCTTCTGAG
CAGACTCTTTCTGCGCAAGGAGTGTCACAGGCCAGGACTCCAAAGCTAGGTCCTTCCATCCCAAATGCTC
ATTCTTGTGAGATGTGTATCCTGGTCATGAAAGACATTTTGTACCTCAGTGAGCATCAGGGGACACTTCC
CTGGCAGAAACCTTATACGTCTGTGGCCAGTGGGAAATGGTTTTCATTTGGTTCTAACCTGCAACAGCAC
CAGAACCAGGACAGTGGAGAGAAACACATCAGAAAGGAGGAGAGCAGTGCCTTGCTTCTGAATAGCTGCA
AAATTCCTCTGTCAGACAATCTTTTCCCATGCAAAGATGTTGAGAAGGATTTTCCAACCATCCTGGGCCT
TCTCCAACACCAGACCACCCACAGCAGACAAGAGTATGCACATAGAAGCAGGGAGACCTTTCAACAAAGA
CGTTACAAATGTGAGCAAGTTTTCAATGAGAAAGTTCATGTTACTGAGCATCAGAGAGTCCACACTGGAG
AAAAAGCTTATAAGCGTAGGGAATATGGGAAATCCTTGAACTCTAAATACTTATTTGTTGAACACCAGAG
AACCCATAATGCAGAAAAGCCTTATGTGTGCAATATATGTGGGAAATCATTCCTCCATAAACAAACACTC
GTTGGGCACCAGCAGAGAATTCACACTAGAGAAAGGTCTTATGTGTGCATCGAATGTGGGAAATCCTTGA
GCTCCAAATACTCACTTGTGGAACACCAGAGAACCCATAATGGAGAAAAGCCTTATGTGTGCAATGTATG
TGGGAAATCATTCCGCCACAAACAAACATTTGTTGGCCATCAGCAGAGAATCCACACTGGAGAGAGGCCT
TATGTGTGTATGGAATGTGGGAAATCTTTTATTCATTCCTATGACCGCATTCGACACCAGAGAGTTCACA
CTGGAGAAGGGGCTTATCAGTGCAGTGAATGTGGGAAATCCTTCATATACAAACAGTCACTTCTTGATCA
CCATAGAATCCACACGGGAGAAAGGCCTTATGAGTGCAAAGAATGTGGGAAGGCCTTCATTCACAAAAAA
AGACTTCTTGAGCACCAGAGAATTCATACTGGAGAAAAGCCTTATGTGTGCATCATATGTGGGAAATCAT
TTATCCGCTCGTCTGACTACATGCGACACCAGAGAATTCACACTGGAGAAAGGGCTTATGAATGCAGTGA
CTGTGGGAAAGCCTTCATCTCCAAACAAACACTTCTTAAGCATCACAAAATCCACACTAGAGAAAGGCCT
TATGAATGCAGTGAATGTGGAAAAGGCTTCTACCTTGAGGTTAAACTTCTTCAGCACCAAAGAATCCATA
CTAGAGAACAACTTTGTGAGTGCAATGAATGTGGAAAAGTCTTCAGCCACCAAAAAAGACTTCTTGAGCA
CCAGAAAGTTCACACTGGCGAAAAGCCCTGTGAGTGCAGTGAATGTGGGAAATGCTTTAGACACCGCACC
AGCCTCATTCAACACCAGAAAGTTCACAGTGGAGAGAGGCCTTATAACTGCACTGCATGTGAGAAGGCCT
TTATCTATAAAAACAAACTTGTTGAGCATCAGCGAATCCACACCGGAGAAAAGCCGTATGAATGTGGTAA
ATGTGGGAAAGCCTTCAACAAAAGATATTCCCTTGTCAGGCACCAGAAGGTACATATAACAGAAGAGCCC
TAGTAATGAACTAGTCCGTAACTTGAAAGTATTTCGATTTCTTGGCTTTATATATCTTGTGGAAAGGACG
ACGCTATTTACGACTAGACCGTGGA
