>Addgene plasmid #143902 | TFORF1016 | depositor partial sequence | sequence record 283834 | Barcode
CGCTATTTACGACTAGACCGTGGA
